Addgene plasmid #92114: pX330-Flag-deSpCas9
Purpose: Expression plasmid for human codon-optimized dead/inactive increased fidelity eSpCas9 (1.1) (without U6-sgRNA coding sequence)
Depositing lab: Ervin Welker. Publication: Crossing enhanced and high fidelity SpCas9 nucleases to optimize specificity and cleavage. Kulcsar PI, Talas A, Huszar K, Ligeti Z, Toth E, Weinhardt N, Fodor E, Welker E. Genome Biol. 2017 Oct 6;18(1):190. doi: 10.1186/s13059-017-1318-8. PubMed 28985763.
Backbone
  Vector backbone: pX330-like (without U6-sgRNA coding sequence)
  Total vector size (bp): 8074
  Vector type: Mammalian Expression, CRISPR
Growth in bacteria
  Bacterial resistance: Ampicillin, 100 μg/mL
  Growth temperature: 37°C
  Growth strain: NEB Stable
  Copy number: High Copy
Gene/Insert
  Gene/Insert name: dead/inactive eSpCas9 with FLAG tag (alt name: dead/inactive eSpCas9 (1.1) with FLAG tag)
  Species: S. pyogenes
  Insert size (bp): 4272
  Mutation: D10A, H840A, K848A, K1003A, R1060A
  Promoter: Cbh
  Tag / fusion protein: 3xFLAG (N terminal on insert); NLS (N terminal on insert); NLS (C terminal on insert)
  Cloning method: Unknown
  Sequencing primers: 5′ gggtggagtatttacggtaaactgcccacttgg; 3′ CGGCGTACTGGTCGCCGATC
Terms and licenses: Academic/Nonprofit Terms; Industry Terms: Not Available to Industry
Depositor comments: Alternate plasmid name: pCbh-3xFLAG-NLS-deSpCas9 (1.1)-NLS (without U6-sgRNA coding sequence). For detailed information and plasmid usage, please see the associated publication.
How to cite: pX330-Flag-deSpCas9 was a gift from Ervin Welker (Addgene plasmid # 92114 ; http://n2t.net/addgene:92114 ; RRID:Addgene_92114)
