[The description below was written by a language model from this plasmid's Addgene catalogue record and pLannotate feature annotations shown in this document.]
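Description:
pX330-Flag-deSpCas9 is a mammalian expression plasmid of about 8.1 kb built on a pX330-like backbone from which the U6-sgRNA cassette has been removed, so it supplies only the Cas9 protein and any guide RNA must be provided from a separate construct. It is propagated in E. coli through a high-copy ColE1/pUC-type origin with ampicillin selection (AmpR under its own bla promoter). The backbone also carries an f1 phage origin, small remnants of pBR322 bom and rop sequences, and a single annotated AAV2 inverted terminal repeat downstream of the expression cassette. With only one ITR annotated, nothing in the record suggests that the plasmid is meant for AAV packaging.

The payload is a human codon-optimized Streptococcus pyogenes Cas9 driven by the Cbh promoter, which appears in the feature table as a CMV enhancer, chicken β-actin promoter and hybrid CBA/MVM intron. Transcripts are terminated by the bovine growth hormone polyadenylation signal. The protein carries an N-terminal 3xFLAG epitope and NLS, which are listed in the catalogue but not separately annotated in the feature table, and a C-terminal bipartite nucleoplasmin NLS. These allow antibody detection and nuclear targeting. The coding sequence combines the eSpCas9(1.1) specificity-enhancing substitutions K848A, K1003A and R1060A with D10A and H840A. The latter two inactivate the RuvC and HNH nuclease domains, giving a catalytically dead protein that can still bind DNA under guide direction but cannot cut it.

According to the record, the plasmid expresses dead, increased-fidelity eSpCas9(1.1) and was deposited with a study comparing and combining enhanced- and high-fidelity SpCas9 variants. A role as a non-cleaving control there would be plausible, but the record does not state it and refers to the publication for usage details.
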