Features (pLannotate 1.2.2; 14 found; start..end, strand, type, name):
     12..297     +  enhancer       CMV enhancer: human cytomegalovirus immediate early enhancer; contains an 18-bp deletion relative to the standard CMV enhancer
    299..576     +  promoter       chicken β-actin promoter: No description available
    577..804     +  intron         hybrid intron: hybrid between chicken β-actin (CBA) and minute virus of mice (MMV) introns (Gray et al., 2011)
    942..5042    +  CDS            eSpCas9(1.1): Cas9 endonuclease from the Streptococcus pyogenes Type II CRISPR/Cas system, mutated to improve targeting specificity (Slaymaker et al., 2016) carries the mutations K848A, K1003A, and R1060A
   5043..5090    +  CDS            nucleoplasmin NLS: bipartite nuclear localization signal from nucleoplasmin
   5121..5232    +  polyA_signal   bGH poly(A) signal: bovine growth hormone polyadenylation signal
   5337..5477    +  repeat_region  AAV2 ITR: inverted terminal repeat of adeno-associated virus serotype 2 inverted
   5482..5533    -  misc_feature   bom (fragment): basis of mobility region from pBR322
   5552..6007    +  rep_origin     f1 ori (sequence partly withheld): f1 bacteriophage origin of replication; arrow indicates direction of (+) strand synthesis
   6008..6057    -  misc_feature   bom (fragment): basis of mobility region from pBR322
   6159..6194    -  CDS            rop (fragment): Rop protein, which maintains plasmids at low copy number; rop
   6289..6393    +  promoter       AmpR promoter: bla
   6394..7254    +  CDS            AmpR: β-lactamase; bla; confers resistance to ampicillin, carbenicillin, and related antibiotics
   7425..8013    +  rep_origin     ori: high-copy-number ColE1/pMB1/pBR322/pUC origin of replication
>Addgene plasmid #92114 | pX330-Flag-deSpCas9 | addgene full sequence | sequence record 197615 | Addgene NGS Result
CTAGAGGTACCCGTTACATAACTTACGGTAAATGGCCCGCCTGGCTGACCGCCCAACGACCCCCGCCCAT
TGACGTCAATAGTAACGCCAATAGGGACTTTCCATTGACGTCAATGGGTGGAGTATTTACGGTAAACTGC
CCACTTGGCAGTACATCAAGTGTATCATATGCCAAGTACGCCCCCTATTGACGTCAATGACGGTAAATGG
CCCGCCTGGCATTGTGCCCAGTACATGACCTTATGGGACTTTCCTACTTGGCAGTACATCTACGTATTAG
TCATCGCTATTACCATGGTCGAGGTGAGCCCCACGTTCTGCTTCACTCTCCCCATCTCCCCCCCCTCCCC
ACCCCCAATTTTGTATTTATTTATTTTTTAATTATTTTGTGCAGCGATGGGGGCGGGGGGGGGGGGGGGG
CGCGCGCCAGGCGGGGCGGGGCGGGGCGAGGGGCGGGGCGGGGCGAGGCGGAGAGGTGCGGCGGCAGCCA
ATCAGAGCGGCGCGCTCCGAAAGTTTCCTTTTATGGCGAGGCGGCGGCGGCGGCGGCCCTATAAAAAGCG
AAGCGCGCGGCGGGCGGGAGTCGCTGCGCGCTGCCTTCGCCCCGTGCCCCGCTCCGCCGCCGCCTCGCGC
CGCCCGCCCCGGCTCTGACTGACCGCGTTACTCCCACAGGTGAGCGGGCGGGACGGCCCTTCTCCTCCGG
GCTGTAATTAGCTGAGCAAGAGGTAAGGGTTTAAGGGATGGTTGGTTGGTGGGGTATTAATGTTTAATTA
CCTGGAGCACCTGCCTGAAATCACTTTTTTTCAGGTTGGACCGGTGCCACCATGGACTATAAGGACCACG
ACGGAGACTACAAGGATCATGATATTGATTACAAAGACGATGACGATAAGATGGCCCCAAAGAAGAAGCG
GAAGGTCGGTATCCACGGAGTCCCAGCAGCCGACAAGAAGTACAGCATCGGGCTAGCCATCGGCACCAAC
TCTGTGGGCTGGGCCGTGATCACCGACGAGTACAAGGTGCCCAGCAAGAAATTCAAGGTGCTGGGCAACA
CCGACCGGCACAGCATCAAGAAGAACCTGATCGGAGCCCTGCTGTTCGACAGCGGCGAAACAGCCGAGGC
CACCCGGCTGAAGAGAACCGCCAGAAGAAGATACACCAGACGGAAGAACCGGATCTGCTATCTGCAAGAG
ATCTTCAGCAACGAGATGGCCAAGGTGGACGACAGCTTCTTCCACAGACTGGAAGAGTCCTTCCTGGTGG
AAGAGGATAAGAAGCACGAGCGGCACCCCATCTTCGGCAACATCGTGGACGAGGTGGCCTACCACGAGAA
GTACCCCACCATCTACCACCTGAGAAAGAAACTGGTGGACAGCACCGACAAGGCCGACCTGCGGCTGATC
TATCTGGCCCTGGCCCACATGATCAAGTTCCGGGGCCACTTCCTGATCGAGGGCGACCTGAACCCCGACA
ACAGCGACGTGGACAAGCTGTTCATCCAGCTGGTGCAGACCTACAACCAGCTGTTCGAGGAAAACCCCAT
CAACGCCAGCGGCGTGGACGCCAAGGCCATCCTGTCTGCCAGACTGAGCAAGAGCAGACGGCTGGAAAAT
CTGATCGCCCAGCTGCCCGGCGAGAAGAAGAATGGCCTGTTCGGAAACCTGATTGCCCTGAGCCTGGGCC
TGACCCCCAACTTCAAGAGCAACTTCGACCTGGCCGAGGATGCCAAACTGCAGCTGAGCAAGGACACCTA
CGACGACGACCTGGACAACCTGCTGGCCCAGATCGGCGACCAGTACGCCGACCTGTTTCTGGCCGCCAAG
AACCTGTCCGACGCCATCCTGCTGAGCGACATCCTGAGAGTGAACACCGAGATCACCAAGGCCCCCCTGA
GCGCCTCTATGATCAAGAGATACGACGAGCACCACCAGGACCTGACCCTGCTGAAAGCTCTCGTGCGGCA
GCAGCTGCCTGAGAAGTACAAAGAGATTTTCTTCGACCAGAGCAAGAACGGCTACGCCGGCTACATTGAC
GGCGGAGCCAGCCAGGAAGAGTTCTACAAGTTCATCAAGCCCATCCTGGAAAAGATGGACGGCACCGAGG
AACTGCTCGTGAAGCTGAACAGAGAGGACCTGCTGCGGAAGCAGCGGACCTTCGACAACGGCAGCATCCC
CCACCAGATCCACCTGGGAGAGCTGCACGCCATTCTGCGGCGGCAGGAAGATTTTTACCCATTCCTGAAG
GACAACCGGGAAAAGATCGAGAAGATCCTGACCTTCCGCATCCCCTACTACGTGGGCCCTCTGGCCAGGG
GAAACAGCAGATTCGCCTGGATGACCAGAAAGAGCGAGGAAACCATCACCCCCTGGAACTTCGAGGAAGT
GGTGGACAAGGGCGCTTCCGCCCAGAGCTTCATCGAGCGGATGACCAACTTCGATAAGAACCTGCCCAAC
GAGAAGGTGCTGCCCAAGCACAGCCTGCTGTACGAGTACTTCACCGTGTATAACGAGCTGACCAAAGTGA
AATACGTGACCGAGGGAATGAGAAAGCCCGCCTTCCTGAGCGGCGAGCAGAAAAAGGCCATCGTGGACCT
GCTGTTCAAGACCAACCGGAAAGTGACCGTGAAGCAGCTGAAAGAGGACTACTTCAAGAAAATCGAGTGC
TTCGACTCCGTGGAAATCTCCGGCGTGGAAGATCGGTTCAACGCCTCCCTGGGCACATACCACGATCTGC
TGAAAATTATCAAGGACAAGGACTTCCTGGACAATGAGGAAAACGAGGACATTCTGGAAGATATCGTGCT
GACCCTGACACTGTTTGAGGACAGAGAGATGATCGAGGAACGGCTGAAAACCTATGCCCACCTGTTCGAC
GACAAAGTGATGAAGCAGCTGAAGCGGCGGAGATACACCGGCTGGGGCAGGCTGAGCCGGAAGCTGATCA
ACGGCATCCGGGACAAGCAGTCCGGCAAGACAATCCTGGATTTCCTGAAGTCCGACGGCTTCGCCAACAG
AAACTTCATGCAGCTGATCCACGACGACAGCCTGACCTTTAAAGAGGACATCCAGAAAGCCCAGGTGTCC
GGCCAGGGCGATAGCCTGCACGAGCACATTGCCAATCTGGCCGGCAGCCCCGCCATTAAGAAGGGCATCC
TGCAGACAGTGAAGGTGGTGGACGAGCTCGTGAAAGTGATGGGCCGGCACAAGCCCGAGAACATCGTGAT
CGAAATGGCCAGAGAGAACCAGACCACCCAGAAGGGACAGAAGAACAGCCGCGAGAGAATGAAGCGGATC
GAAGAGGGCATCAAAGAGCTGGGCAGCCAGATCCTGAAAGAACACCCCGTGGAAAACACCCAGCTGCAGA
ACGAGAAGCTGTACCTGTACTACCTGCAGAATGGGCGGGATATGTACGTGGACCAGGAACTGGACATCAA
CCGGCTGTCCGACTACGATGTGGACGCCATCGTGCCTCAGAGCTTTCTGGCCGACGACTCCATCGACAAC
AAGGTGCTGACCAGAAGCGACAAGAACCGGGGCAAGAGCGACAACGTGCCCTCCGAAGAGGTCGTGAAGA
AGATGAAGAACTACTGGCGGCAGCTGCTGAACGCCAAGCTGATTACCCAGAGAAAGTTCGACAATCTGAC
CAAGGCCGAGAGAGGCGGCCTGAGCGAACTGGATAAGGCCGGCTTCATCAAGAGACAGCTGGTGGAAACC
CGGCAGATCACAAAGCACGTGGCACAGATCCTGGACTCCCGGATGAACACTAAGTACGACGAGAATGACA
AGCTGATCCGGGAAGTGAAAGTGATCACCCTGAAGTCCAAGCTGGTGTCCGATTTCCGGAAGGATTTCCA
GTTTTACAAAGTGCGCGAGATCAACAACTACCACCACGCCCACGACGCCTACCTGAACGCCGTCGTGGGA
ACCGCCCTGATCAAAAAGTACCCTGCGCTGGAAAGCGAGTTCGTGTACGGCGACTACAAGGTGTACGACG
TGCGGAAGATGATCGCCAAGAGCGAGCAGGAAATCGGCAAGGCTACCGCCAAGTACTTCTTCTACAGCAA
CATCATGAACTTTTTCAAGACCGAGATTACCCTGGCCAACGGCGAGATCCGGAAGGCGCCTCTGATCGAG
ACAAACGGCGAAACCGGGGAGATCGTGTGGGATAAGGGCCGGGATTTTGCCACCGTGCGGAAAGTGCTGA
GCATGCCCCAAGTGAATATCGTGAAAAAGACCGAGGTGCAGACAGGCGGCTTCAGCAAAGAGTCTATCCT
GCCCAAGAGGAACAGCGATAAGCTGATCGCCAGAAAGAAGGACTGGGACCCTAAGAAGTACGGCGGCTTC
GACAGCCCCACCGTGGCCTATTCTGTGCTGGTGGTGGCCAAAGTGGAAAAGGGCAAGTCCAAGAAACTGA
AGAGTGTGAAAGAGCTGCTGGGGATCACCATCATGGAAAGAAGCAGCTTCGAGAAGAATCCCATCGACTT
TCTGGAAGCCAAGGGCTACAAAGAAGTGAAAAAGGACCTGATCATCAAGCTGCCTAAGTACTCCCTGTTC
GAGCTGGAAAACGGCCGGAAGAGAATGCTGGCCTCTGCCGGCGAACTGCAGAAGGGAAACGAACTGGCCC
TGCCCTCCAAATATGTGAACTTCCTGTACCTGGCCAGCCACTATGAGAAGCTGAAGGGCTCCCCCGAGGA
TAATGAGCAGAAACAGCTGTTTGTGGAACAGCACAAGCACTACCTGGACGAGATCATCGAGCAGATCAGC
GAGTTCTCCAAGAGAGTGATCCTGGCCGACGCTAATCTGGACAAAGTGCTGTCCGCCTACAACAAGCACC
GGGATAAGCCCATCAGAGAGCAGGCCGAGAATATCATCCACCTGTTTACCCTGACCAATCTGGGAGCCCC
TGCCGCCTTCAAGTACTTTGACACCACCATCGACCGGAAGAGGTACACCAGCACCAAAGAGGTGCTGGAC
GCCACCCTGATCCACCAGAGCATCACCGGCCTGTACGAGACACGGATCGACCTGTCTCAGCTGGGAGGCG
ACAAAAGGCCGGCGGCCACGAAAAAGGCCGGCCAGGCAAAAAAGAAAAAGTAATTCCTAGAGCTCGCTGA
TCAGCCTCGACTGTGCCTTCTAGTTGCCAGCCATCTGTTGTTTGCCCCTCCCCCGTGCCTTCCTTGACCC
TGGAAGGTGCCACTCCCACTGTCCTTTCCTAATAAAATGAGGAAATTGCATCGCATTGTCTGAGTAGGTG
TCATTCTATTCTGGGGGGTGGGGTGGGGCAGGACAGCAAGGGGGAGGATTGGGAAGAGAATAGCAGGCAT
GCTGGGGAGCGGCCGCAGGAACCCCTAGTGATGGAGTTGGCCACTCCCTCTCTGCGCGCTCGCTCGCTCA
CTGAGGCCGGGCGACCAAAGGTCGCCCGACGCCCGGGCTTTGCCCGGGCGGCCTCAGTGAGCGAGCGAGC
GCGCAGCTGCCTGCAGGGGCGCCTGATGCGGTATTTTCTCCTTACGCATCTGTGCGGTATTTCACACCGC
ATA
[95 nt withheld, positions 5534-5628]
T
[46 nt withheld, positions 5630-5675]
C
[141 nt withheld, positions 5677-5817]
CCTTTGACGTTGGAGTCCACGTTCTTT
[37 nt withheld, positions 5845-5881]
ACTCTATCTCGGGCTATTCTTTTGATTTATAAGGGATTTTGCCGATTTCGGTCTATTGGTTAAAAAATGA
GCTGATTTAACAAAAATTTAACGCGAATTTTAACAAAATATTAACGTTTACAATTTTATGGTGCACTCTC
AGTACAATCTGCTCTGATGCCGCATAGTTAAGCCAGCCCCGACACCCGCCAACACCCGCTGACGCGCCCT
GACGGGCTTGTCTGCTCCCGGCATCCGCTTACAGACAAGCTGTGACCGTCTCCGGGAGCTGCATGTGTCA
GAGGTTTTCACCGTCATCACCGAAACGCGCGAGACGAAAGGGCCTCGTGATACGCCTATTTTTATAGGTT
AATGTCATGATAATAATGGTTTCTTAGACGTCAGGTGGCACTTTTCGGGGAAATGTGCGCGGAACCCCTA
TTTGTTTATTTTTCTAAATACATTCAAATATGTATCCGCTCATGAGACAATAACCCTGATAAATGCTTCA
ATAATATTGAAAAAGGAAGAGTATGAGTATTCAACATTTCCGTGTCGCCCTTATTCCCTTTTTTGCGGCA
TTTTGCCTTCCTGTTTTTGCTCACCCAGAAACGCTGGTGAAAGTAAAAGATGCTGAAGATCAGTTGGGTG
CACGAGTGGGTTACATCGAACTGGATCTCAACAGCGGTAAGATCCTTGAGAGTTTTCGCCCCGAAGAACG
TTTTCCAATGATGAGCACTTTTAAAGTTCTGCTATGTGGCGCGGTATTATCCCGTATTGACGCCGGGCAA
GAGCAACTCGGTCGCCGCATACACTATTCTCAGAATGACTTGGTTGAGTACTCACCAGTCACAGAAAAGC
ATCTTACGGATGGCATGACAGTAAGAGAATTATGCAGTGCTGCCATAACCATGAGTGATAACACTGCGGC
CAACTTACTTCTGACAACGATCGGAGGACCGAAGGAGCTAACCGCTTTTTTGCACAACATGGGGGATCAT
GTAACTCGCCTTGATCGTTGGGAACCGGAGCTGAATGAAGCCATACCAAACGACGAGCGTGACACCACGA
TGCCTGTAGCAATGGCAACAACGTTGCGCAAACTATTAACTGGCGAACTACTTACTCTAGCTTCCCGGCA
ACAATTAATAGACTGGATGGAGGCGGATAAAGTTGCAGGACCACTTCTGCGCTCGGCCCTTCCGGCTGGC
TGGTTTATTGCTGATAAATCTGGAGCCGGTGAGCGTGGAAGCCGCGGTATCATTGCAGCACTGGGGCCAG
ATGGTAAGCCCTCCCGTATCGTAGTTATCTACACGACGGGGAGTCAGGCAACTATGGATGAACGAAATAG
ACAGATCGCTGAGATAGGTGCCTCACTGATTAAGCATTGGTAACTGTCAGACCAAGTTTACTCATATATA
CTTTAGATTGATTTAAAACTTCATTTTTAATTTAAAAGGATCTAGGTGAAGATCCTTTTTGATAATCTCA
TGACCAAAATCCCTTAACGTGAGTTTTCGTTCCACTGAGCGTCAGACCCCGTAGAAAAGATCAAAGGATC
TTCTTGAGATCCTTTTTTTCTGCGCGTAATCTGCTGCTTGCAAACAAAAAAACCACCGCTACCAGCGGTG
GTTTGTTTGCCGGATCAAGAGCTACCAACTCTTTTTCCGAAGGTAACTGGCTTCAGCAGAGCGCAGATAC
CAAATACTGTTCTTCTAGTGTAGCCGTAGTTAGGCCACCACTTCAAGAACTCTGTAGCACCGCCTACATA
CCTCGCTCTGCTAATCCTGTTACCAGTGGCTGCTGCCAGTGGCGATAAGTCGTGTCTTACCGGGTTGGAC
TCAAGACGATAGTTACCGGATAAGGCGCAGCGGTCGGGCTGAACGGGGGGTTCGTGCACACAGCCCAGCT
TGGAGCGAACGACCTACACCGAACTGAGATACCTACAGCGTGAGCTATGAGAAAGCGCCACGCTTCCCGA
AGGGAGAAAGGCGGACAGGTATCCGGTAAGCGGCAGGGTCGGAACAGGAGAGCGCACGAGGGAGCTTCCA
GGGGGAAACGCCTGGTATCTTTATAGTCCTGTCGGGTTTCGCCACCTCTGACTTGAGCGTCGATTTTTGT
GATGCTCGTCAGGGGGGCGGAGCCTATGGAAAAACGCCAGCAACGCGGCCTTTTTACGGTTCCTGGCCTT
TTGCTGGCCTTTTGCTCACATG
