>Addgene plasmid #92114 | pX330-Flag-deSpCas9 | depositor partial sequence | sequence record 177897 | pX330-FLAG-deSpCas9 ORF
ATGGACTATAAGGACCACGACGGAGACTACAAGGATCATGATATTGATTACAAAGACGATGACGATAAGA
TGGCCCCAAAGAAGAAGCGGAAGGTCGGTATCCACGGAGTCCCAGCAGCCGACAAGAAGTACAGCATCGG
GCTAGCCATCGGCACCAACTCTGTGGGCTGGGCCGTGATCACCGACGAGTACAAGGTGCCCAGCAAGAAA
TTCAAGGTGCTGGGCAACACCGACCGGCACAGCATCAAGAAGAACCTGATCGGAGCCCTGCTGTTCGACA
GCGGCGAAACAGCCGAGGCCACCCGGCTGAAGAGAACCGCCAGAAGAAGATACACCAGACGGAAGAACCG
GATCTGCTATCTGCAAGAGATCTTCAGCAACGAGATGGCCAAGGTGGACGACAGCTTCTTCCACAGACTG
GAAGAGTCCTTCCTGGTGGAAGAGGATAAGAAGCACGAGCGGCACCCCATCTTCGGCAACATCGTGGACG
AGGTGGCCTACCACGAGAAGTACCCCACCATCTACCACCTGAGAAAGAAACTGGTGGACAGCACCGACAA
GGCCGACCTGCGGCTGATCTATCTGGCCCTGGCCCACATGATCAAGTTCCGGGGCCACTTCCTGATCGAG
GGCGACCTGAACCCCGACAACAGCGACGTGGACAAGCTGTTCATCCAGCTGGTGCAGACCTACAACCAGC
TGTTCGAGGAAAACCCCATCAACGCCAGCGGCGTGGACGCCAAGGCCATCCTGTCTGCCAGACTGAGCAA
GAGCAGACGGCTGGAAAATCTGATCGCCCAGCTGCCCGGCGAGAAGAAGAATGGCCTGTTCGGAAACCTG
ATTGCCCTGAGCCTGGGCCTGACCCCCAACTTCAAGAGCAACTTCGACCTGGCCGAGGATGCCAAACTGC
AGCTGAGCAAGGACACCTACGACGACGACCTGGACAACCTGCTGGCCCAGATCGGCGACCAGTACGCCGA
CCTGTTTCTGGCCGCCAAGAACCTGTCCGACGCCATCCTGCTGAGCGACATCCTGAGAGTGAACACCGAG
ATCACCAAGGCCCCCCTGAGCGCCTCTATGATCAAGAGATACGACGAGCACCACCAGGACCTGACCCTGC
TGAAAGCTCTCGTGCGGCAGCAGCTGCCTGAGAAGTACAAAGAGATTTTCTTCGACCAGAGCAAGAACGG
CTACGCCGGCTACATTGACGGCGGAGCCAGCCAGGAAGAGTTCTACAAGTTCATCAAGCCCATCCTGGAA
AAGATGGACGGCACCGAGGAACTGCTCGTGAAGCTGAACAGAGAGGACCTGCTGCGGAAGCAGCGGACCT
TCGACAACGGCAGCATCCCCCACCAGATCCACCTGGGAGAGCTGCACGCCATTCTGCGGCGGCAGGAAGA
TTTTTACCCATTCCTGAAGGACAACCGGGAAAAGATCGAGAAGATCCTGACCTTCCGCATCCCCTACTAC
GTGGGCCCTCTGGCCAGGGGAAACAGCAGATTCGCCTGGATGACCAGAAAGAGCGAGGAAACCATCACCC
CCTGGAACTTCGAGGAAGTGGTGGACAAGGGCGCTTCCGCCCAGAGCTTCATCGAGCGGATGACCAACTT
CGATAAGAACCTGCCCAACGAGAAGGTGCTGCCCAAGCACAGCCTGCTGTACGAGTACTTCACCGTGTAT
AACGAGCTGACCAAAGTGAAATACGTGACCGAGGGAATGAGAAAGCCCGCCTTCCTGAGCGGCGAGCAGA
AAAAGGCCATCGTGGACCTGCTGTTCAAGACCAACCGGAAAGTGACCGTGAAGCAGCTGAAAGAGGACTA
CTTCAAGAAAATCGAGTGCTTCGACTCCGTGGAAATCTCCGGCGTGGAAGATCGGTTCAACGCCTCCCTG
GGCACATACCACGATCTGCTGAAAATTATCAAGGACAAGGACTTCCTGGACAATGAGGAAAACGAGGACA
TTCTGGAAGATATCGTGCTGACCCTGACACTGTTTGAGGACAGAGAGATGATCGAGGAACGGCTGAAAAC
CTATGCCCACCTGTTCGACGACAAAGTGATGAAGCAGCTGAAGCGGCGGAGATACACCGGCTGGGGCAGG
CTGAGCCGGAAGCTGATCAACGGCATCCGGGACAAGCAGTCCGGCAAGACAATCCTGGATTTCCTGAAGT
CCGACGGCTTCGCCAACAGAAACTTCATGCAGCTGATCCACGACGACAGCCTGACCTTTAAAGAGGACAT
CCAGAAAGCCCAGGTGTCCGGCCAGGGCGATAGCCTGCACGAGCACATTGCCAATCTGGCCGGCAGCCCC
GCCATTAAGAAGGGCATCCTGCAGACAGTGAAGGTGGTGGACGAGCTCGTGAAAGTGATGGGCCGGCACA
AGCCCGAGAACATCGTGATCGAAATGGCCAGAGAGAACCAGACCACCCAGAAGGGACAGAAGAACAGCCG
CGAGAGAATGAAGCGGATCGAAGAGGGCATCAAAGAGCTGGGCAGCCAGATCCTGAAAGAACACCCCGTG
GAAAACACCCAGCTGCAGAACGAGAAGCTGTACCTGTACTACCTGCAGAATGGGCGGGATATGTACGTGG
ACCAGGAACTGGACATCAACCGGCTGTCCGACTACGATGTGGACGCCATCGTGCCTCAGAGCTTTCTGGC
CGACGACTCCATCGACAACAAGGTGCTGACCAGAAGCGACAAGAACCGGGGCAAGAGCGACAACGTGCCC
TCCGAAGAGGTCGTGAAGAAGATGAAGAACTACTGGCGGCAGCTGCTGAACGCCAAGCTGATTACCCAGA
GAAAGTTCGACAATCTGACCAAGGCCGAGAGAGGCGGCCTGAGCGAACTGGATAAGGCCGGCTTCATCAA
GAGACAGCTGGTGGAAACCCGGCAGATCACAAAGCACGTGGCACAGATCCTGGACTCCCGGATGAACACT
AAGTACGACGAGAATGACAAGCTGATCCGGGAAGTGAAAGTGATCACCCTGAAGTCCAAGCTGGTGTCCG
ATTTCCGGAAGGATTTCCAGTTTTACAAAGTGCGCGAGATCAACAACTACCACCACGCCCACGACGCCTA
CCTGAACGCCGTCGTGGGAACCGCCCTGATCAAAAAGTACCCTGCGCTGGAAAGCGAGTTCGTGTACGGC
GACTACAAGGTGTACGACGTGCGGAAGATGATCGCCAAGAGCGAGCAGGAAATCGGCAAGGCTACCGCCA
AGTACTTCTTCTACAGCAACATCATGAACTTTTTCAAGACCGAGATTACCCTGGCCAACGGCGAGATCCG
GAAGGCGCCTCTGATCGAGACAAACGGCGAAACCGGGGAGATCGTGTGGGATAAGGGCCGGGATTTTGCC
ACCGTGCGGAAAGTGCTGAGCATGCCCCAAGTGAATATCGTGAAAAAGACCGAGGTGCAGACAGGCGGCT
TCAGCAAAGAGTCTATCCTGCCCAAGAGGAACAGCGATAAGCTGATCGCCAGAAAGAAGGACTGGGACCC
TAAGAAGTACGGCGGCTTCGACAGCCCCACCGTGGCCTATTCTGTGCTGGTGGTGGCCAAAGTGGAAAAG
GGCAAGTCCAAGAAACTGAAGAGTGTGAAAGAGCTGCTGGGGATCACCATCATGGAAAGAAGCAGCTTCG
AGAAGAATCCCATCGACTTTCTGGAAGCCAAGGGCTACAAAGAAGTGAAAAAGGACCTGATCATCAAGCT
GCCTAAGTACTCCCTGTTCGAGCTGGAAAACGGCCGGAAGAGAATGCTGGCCTCTGCCGGCGAACTGCAG
AAGGGAAACGAACTGGCCCTGCCCTCCAAATATGTGAACTTCCTGTACCTGGCCAGCCACTATGAGAAGC
TGAAGGGCTCCCCCGAGGATAATGAGCAGAAACAGCTGTTTGTGGAACAGCACAAGCACTACCTGGACGA
GATCATCGAGCAGATCAGCGAGTTCTCCAAGAGAGTGATCCTGGCCGACGCTAATCTGGACAAAGTGCTG
TCCGCCTACAACAAGCACCGGGATAAGCCCATCAGAGAGCAGGCCGAGAATATCATCCACCTGTTTACCC
TGACCAATCTGGGAGCCCCTGCCGCCTTCAAGTACTTTGACACCACCATCGACCGGAAGAGGTACACCAG
CACCAAAGAGGTGCTGGACGCCACCCTGATCCACCAGAGCATCACCGGCCTGTACGAGACACGGATCGAC
CTGTCTCAGCTGGGAGGCGACAAAAGGCCGGCGGCCACGAAAAAGGCCGGCCAGGCAAAAAAGAAAAAGT
AA
